>Addgene plasmid #148424 | pcDNA3.1-TISU-HA-hRLuc-V5-6xbsMS2_AC | depositor full sequence | sequence record 290872 | Full Sequence
GACGGATCGGGAGATCTCCCGATCCCCTATGGTGCACTCTCAGTACAATCTGCTCTGATGCCGCATAGTT
AAGCCAGTATCTGCTCCCTGCTTGTGTGTTGGAGGTCGCTGAGTAGTGCGCGAGCAAAATTTAAGCTACA
ACAAGGCAAGGCTTGACCGACAATTGCATGAAGAATCTGCTTAGGGTTAGGCGTTTTGCGCTGCTTCGCG
ATGTACGGGCCAGATATACGCGTTGACATTGATTATTGACTAGTTATTAATAGTAATCAATTACGGGGTC
ATTAGTTCATAGCCCATATATGGAGTTCCGCGTTACATAACTTACGGTAAATGGCCCGCCTGGCTGACCG
CCCAACGACCCCCGCCCATTGACGTCAATAATGACGTATGTTCCCATAGTAACGCCAATAGGGACTTTCC
ATTGACGTCAATGGGTGGAGTATTTACGGTAAACTGCCCACTTGGCAGTACATCAAGTGTATCATATGCC
AAGTACGCCCCCTATTGACGTCAATGACGGTAAATGGCCCGCCTGGCATTATGCCCAGTACATGACCTTA
TGGGACTTTCCTACTTGGCAGTACATCTACGTATTAGTCATCGCTATTACCATGGTGATGCGGTTTTGGC
AGTACATCAATGGGCGTGGATAGCGGTTTGACTCACGGGGATTTCCAAGTCTCCACCCCATTGACGTCAA
TGGGAGTTTGTTTTGGCACCAAAATCAACGGGACTTTCCAAAATGTCGTAACAACTCCGCCCCATTGACG
CAAATGGGCGGTAGGCGTGTACGGTGGGAGGTCTATATAAGCAGAGCTCTCTGGCTAACTCAAGATGGCG
GCATACCCATATGATGTTCCAGATTACGCTGCTTCCAAGGTGTACGACCCCGAGCAACGCAAACGCATGA
TCACTGGGCCTCAGTGGTGGGCTCGCTGCAAGCAAATGAACGTGCTGGACTCCTTCATCAACTACTATGA
TTCCGAGAAGCACGCCGAGAACGCCGTGATTTTTCTGCATGGTAACGCTGCCTCCAGCTACCTGTGGAGG
CACGTCGTGCCTCACATCGAGCCCGTGGCTAGATGCATCATCCCTGATCTGATCGGAATGGGTAAGTCCG
GCAAGAGCGGGAATGGCTCATATCGCCTCCTGGATCACTACAAGTACCTCACCGCTTGGTTCGAGCTGCT
GAACCTTCCAAAGAAAATCATCTTTGTGGGCCACGACTGGGGGGCTTGTCTGGCCTTTCACTACTCCTAC
GAGCACCAAGACAAGATCAAGGCCATCGTCCATGCTGAGAGTGTCGTGGACGTGATCGAGTCCTGGGACG
AGTGGCCTGACATCGAGGAGGATATCGCCCTGATCAAGAGCGAAGAGGGCGAGAAAATGGTGCTTGAGAA
TAACTTCTTCGTCGAGACCATGCTCCCAAGCAAGATCATGCGGAAACTGGAGCCTGAGGAGTTCGCTGCC
TACCTGGAGCCATTCAAGGAGAAGGGCGAGGTTAGACGGCCTACCCTCTCCTGGCCTCGCGAGATCCCTC
TCGTTAAGGGAGGCAAGCCCGACGTCGTCCAGATTGTCCGCAACTACAACGCCTACCTTCGGGCCAGCGA
CGATCTGCCTAAGATGTTCATCGAGTCCGACCCTGGGTTCTTTTCCAACGCTATTGTCGAGGGAGCTAAG
AAGTTCCCTAACACCGAGTTCGTGAAGGTGAAGGGCCTCCACTTCAGCCAGGAGGACGCTCCAGATGAAA
TGGGTAAGTACATCAAGAGCTTCGTGGAGCGCGTGCTGAAGAACGAGCAGGGTAAGCCTATCCCTAACCC
TCTCCTCGGTCTCGATTCTACCGTAAGCGGCCGCTCGCTTTCTTGCTGTCCAATTTCTATTAAAGGTTCC
TTTGTTCCCTAAGTCCAACTACCAAACTGGGTCTAGCTCTAGCTGTAGAAAACATGAGGATCACCCATGT
CTGCTGGACGACTGTAGAAAACATGAGGATCACCCATGTCTGCTGTCTAGCTGTAGAAAACATGAGGATC
ACCCATGTCTGCTGGACGACTGTAGAAAACATGAGGATCACCCATGTCTGCTGTCTAGCTGTAGAAAACA
TGAGGATCACCCATGTCTGCTGGACGACTGTAGAAAACATGAGGATCACCCATGTCTGCTGTCTAGAGGG
CCCTATTCTATAGTGTCACCTAAATGCTAGAGCTCGCTGATCAGCCTCGACTGTGCCTTCTAGTTGCCAG
CCATCTGTTGTTTGCCCCTCCCCCGTGCCTTCCTTGACCCTGGAAGGTGCCACTCCCACTGTCCTTTCCT
AATAAAATGAGGAAATTGCATCGCATTGTCTGAGTAGGTGTCATTCTATTCTGGGGGGTGGGGTGGGGCA
GGACAGCAAGGGGGAGGATTGGGAAGACAATAGCAGGCATGCTGGGGATGCGGTGGGCTCTATGGCTTCT
GAGGCGGAAAGAACCAGCTGGGGCTCTAGGGGGTATCCCC
[124 nt withheld, positions 2491-2614]
C
[91 nt withheld, positions 2616-2706]
A
[49 nt withheld, positions 2708-2756]
CCTTTGACGTTGGAGTCCACGTTCTTT
[37 nt withheld, positions 2784-2820]
ACCCTATCTCGGTCTATTCTTTTGATTTATAAGGGATTTTGCCGATTTCGGCCTATTGGTTAAAAAATGA
GCTGATTTAACAAAAATTTAACGCGAATTAATTCTGTGGAATGTGTGTCAGTTAGGGTGTGGAAAGTCCC
CAGGCTCCCCAGCAGGCAGAAGTATGCAAAGCATGCATCTCAATTAGTCAGCAACCAGGTGTGGAAAGTC
CCCAGGCTCCCCAGCAGGCAGAAGTATGCAAAGCATGCATCTCAATTAGTCAGCAACCATAGTCCCGCCC
CTAACTCCGCCCATCCCGCCCCTAACTCCGCCCAGTTCCGCCCATTCTCCGCCCCATGGCTGACTAATTT
TTTTTATTTATGCAGAGGCCGAGGCCGCCTCTGCCTCTGAGCTATTCCAGAAGTAGTGAGGAGGCTTTTT
TGGAGGCCTAGGCTTTTGCAAAAAGCTCCCGGGAGCTTGTATATCCATTTTCGGATCTGATCAAGAGACA
GGATGAGGATCGTTTCGCATGATTGAACAAGATGGATTGCACGCAGGTTCTCCGGCCGCTTGGGTGGAGA
GGCTATTCGGCTATGACTGGGCACAACAGACAATCGGCTGCTCTGATGCCGCCGTGTTCCGGCTGTCAGC
GCAGGGGCGCCCGGTTCTTTTTGTCAAGACCGACCTGTCCGGTGCCCTGAATGAACTGCAGGACGAGGCA
GCGCGGCTATCGTGGCTGGCCACGACGGGCGTTCCTTGCGCAGCTGTGCTCGACGTTGTCACTGAAGCGG
GAAGGGACTGGCTGCTATTGGGCGAAGTGCCGGGGCAGGATCTCCTGTCATCTCACCTTGCTCCTGCCGA
GAAAGTATCCATCATGGCTGATGCAATGCGGCGGCTGCATACGCTTGATCCGGCTACCTGCCCATTCGAC
CACCAAGCGAAACATCGCATCGAGCGAGCACGTACTCGGATGGAAGCCGGTCTTGTCGATCAGGATGATC
TGGACGAAGAGCATCAGGGGCTCGCGCCAGCCGAACTGTTCGCCAGGCTCAAGGCGCGCATGCCCGACGG
CGAGGATCTCGTCGTGACCCATGGCGATGCCTGCTTGCCGAATATCATGGTGGAAAATGGCCGCTTTTCT
GGATTCATCGACTGTGGCCGGCTGGGTGTGGCGGACCGCTATCAGGACATAGCGTTGGCTACCCGTGATA
TTGCTGAAGAGCTTGGCGGCGAATGGGCTGACCGCTTCCTCGTGCTTTACGGTATCGCCGCTCCCGATTC
GCAGCGCATCGCCTTCTATCGCCTTCTTGACGAGTTCTTCTGAGCGGGACTCTGGGGTTCGAAATGACCG
ACCAAGCGACGCCCAACCTGCCATCACGAGATTTCGATTCCACCGCCGCCTTCTATGAAAGGTTGGGCTT
CGGAATCGTTTTCCGGGACGCCGGCTGGATGATCCTCCAGCGCGGGGATCTCATGCTGGAGTTCTTCGCC
CACCCCAACTTGTTTATTGCAGCTTATAATGGTTACAAATAAAGCAATAGCATCACAAATTTCACAAATA
AAGCATTTTTTTCACTGCATTCTAGTTGTGGTTTGTCCAAACTCATCAATGTATCTTATCATGTCTGTAT
ACCGTCGACCTCTAGCTAGAGCTTGGCGTAATCATGGTCATAGCTGTTTCCTGTGTGAAATTGTTATCCG
CTCACAATTCCACACAACATACGAGCCGGAAGCATAAAGTGTAAAGCCTGGGGTGCCTAATGAGTGAGCT
AACTCACATTAATTGCGTTGCGCTCACTGCCCGCTTTCCAGTCGGGAAACCTGTCGTGCCAGCTGCATTA
ATGAATCGGCCAACGCGCGGGGAGAGGCGGTTTGCGTATTGGGCGCTCTTCCGCTTCCTCGCTCACTGAC
TCGCTGCGCTCGGTCGTTCGGCTGCGGCGAGCGGTATCAGCTCACTCAAAGGCGGTAATACGGTTATCCA
CAGAATCAGGGGATAACGCAGGAAAGAACATGTGAGCAAAAGGCCAGCAAAAGGCCAGGAACCGTAAAAA
GGCCGCGTTGCTGGCGTTTTTCCATAGGCTCCGCCCCCCTGACGAGCATCACAAAAATCGACGCTCAAGT
CAGAGGTGGCGAAACCCGACAGGACTATAAAGATACCAGGCGTTTCCCCCTGGAAGCTCCCTCGTGCGCT
CTCCTGTTCCGACCCTGCCGCTTACCGGATACCTGTCCGCCTTTCTCCCTTCGGGAAGCGTGGCGCTTTC
TCATAGCTCACGCTGTAGGTATCTCAGTTCGGTGTAGGTCGTTCGCTCCAAGCTGGGCTGTGTGCACGAA
CCCCCCGTTCAGCCCGACCGCTGCGCCTTATCCGGTAACTATCGTCTTGAGTCCAACCCGGTAAGACACG
ACTTATCGCCACTGGCAGCAGCCACTGGTAACAGGATTAGCAGAGCGAGGTATGTAGGCGGTGCTACAGA
GTTCTTGAAGTGGTGGCCTAACTACGGCTACACTAGAAGAACAGTATTTGGTATCTGCGCTCTGCTGAAG
CCAGTTACCTTCGGAAAAAGAGTTGGTAGCTCTTGATCCGGCAAACAAACCACCGCTGGTAGCGGTTTTT
TTGTTTGCAAGCAGCAGATTACGCGCAGAAAAAAAGGATCTCAAGAAGATCCTTTGATCTTTTCTACGGG
GTCTGACGCTCAGTGGAACGAAAACTCACGTTAAGGGATTTTGGTCATGAGATTATCAAAAAGGATCTTC
ACCTAGATCCTTTTAAATTAAAAATGAAGTTTTAAATCAATCTAAAGTATATATGAGTAAACTTGGTCTG
ACAGTTACCAATGCTTAATCAGTGAGGCACCTATCTCAGCGATCTGTCTATTTCGTTCATCCATAGTTGC
CTGACTCCCCGTCGTGTAGATAACTACGATACGGGAGGGCTTACCATCTGGCCCCAGTGCTGCAATGATA
CCGCGAGACCCACGCTCACCGGCTCCAGATTTATCAGCAATAAACCAGCCAGCCGGAAGGGCCGAGCGCA
GAAGTGGTCCTGCAACTTTATCCGCCTCCATCCAGTCTATTAATTGTTGCCGGGAAGCTAGAGTAAGTAG
TTCGCCAGTTAATAGTTTGCGCAACGTTGTTGCCATTGCTACAGGCATCGTGGTGTCACGCTCGTCGTTT
GGTATGGCTTCATTCAGCTCCGGTTCCCAACGATCAAGGCGAGTTACATGATCCCCCATGTTGTGCAAAA
AAGCGGTTAGCTCCTTCGGTCCTCCGATCGTTGTCAGAAGTAAGTTGGCCGCAGTGTTATCACTCATGGT
TATGGCAGCACTGCATAATTCTCTTACTGTCATGCCATCCGTAAGATGCTTTTCTGTGACTGGTGAGTAC
TCAACCAAGTCATTCTGAGAATAGTGTATGCGGCGACCGAGTTGCTCTTGCCCGGCGTCAATACGGGATA
ATACCGCGCCACATAGCAGAACTTTAAAAGTGCTCATCATTGGAAAACGTTCTTCGGGGCGAAAACTCTC
AAGGATCTTACCGCTGTTGAGATCCAGTTCGATGTAACCCACTCGTGCACCCAACTGATCTTCAGCATCT
TTTACTTTCACCAGCGTTTCTGGGTGAGCAAAAACAGGAAGGCAAAATGCCGCAAAAAAGGGAATAAGGG
CGACACGGAAATGTTGAATACTCATACTCTTCCTTTTTCAATATTATTGAAGCATTTATCAGGGTTATTG
TCTCATGAGCGGATACATATTTGAATGTATTTAGAAAAATAAACAAATAGGGGTTCCGCGCACATTTCCC
CGAAAAGTGCCACCTGACGTC
Features (pLannotate 1.2.2; 28 found; start..end, strand, type, name):
     28..80      -  misc_feature   bom (fragment): basis of mobility region from pBR322
    235..614     +  enhancer       CMV enhancer: human cytomegalovirus immediate early enhancer
    615..818     +  promoter       CMV promoter: human cytomegalovirus (CMV) immediate early promoter
    844..870     +  CDS            3xHA (fragment): three tandem HA epitope tags
    871..1800    +  CDS            hRluc: Renilla luciferase human codon-optimized
   1801..1841    +  CDS            V5 tag (fragment): epitope tag from simian virus 5
   1853..1921    +  polyA_signal   β-globin poly(A) (fragment): human β-globin polyadenylation signal
   1942..1960    +  misc_RNA       MS2 stem loop: stem loop that binds the bacteriophage MS2 coat protein
   1981..1999    +  misc_RNA       MS2 stem loop: stem loop that binds the bacteriophage MS2 coat protein
   2020..2038    +  misc_RNA       MS2 stem loop: stem loop that binds the bacteriophage MS2 coat protein
   2059..2077    +  misc_RNA       MS2 stem loop: stem loop that binds the bacteriophage MS2 coat protein
   2098..2116    +  misc_RNA       MS2 stem loop: stem loop that binds the bacteriophage MS2 coat protein
   2137..2155    +  misc_RNA       MS2 stem loop: stem loop that binds the bacteriophage MS2 coat protein
   2177..2195    -  promoter       SP6 promoter: promoter for bacteriophage SP6 RNA polymerase
   2221..2445    +  polyA_signal   bGH poly(A) signal: bovine growth hormone polyadenylation signal
   2449..2470    +  promoter       SV40 promoter (fragment): SV40 enhancer and early promoter
   2491..2919    +  rep_origin     f1 ori (sequence partly withheld): f1 bacteriophage origin of replication; arrow indicates direction of (+) strand synthesis
   2933..3262    +  promoter       SV40 promoter: SV40 enhancer and early promoter
   3329..4120    +  CDS            neo: KKA2_KLEPN - Also known as kan, nptII. Experimental evidence at protein level: Swiss-Prot protein existence level 1. Resistance to kanamycin, neomycin, paromomycin, ribostamycin, butirosin and gentamicin B. From Klebsiella pneumoniae.
   4144..4302    +  CDS            ble (fragment): BLE_KLEPN - Experimental evidence at protein level: Swiss-Prot protein existence level 1. Binding protein with a strong affinity to the bleomycin family of antibiotics. Binds to CL990; an antimitotic-antibiotic compound. From Klebsiella pneumoniae.
   4297..4418    +  polyA_signal   SV40 poly(A) signal: SV40 polyadenylation signal
   4491..4507    -  protein_bind   lac operator: The lac repressor binds to the lac operator to inhibit transcription in E. coli. This inhibition can be relieved by adding lactose or isopropyl-β-D-thiogalactopyranoside (IPTG). lac repressor encoded by lacI
   4515..4545    -  promoter       lac promoter: promoter for the E. coli lac operon
   4560..4581    -  protein_bind   CAP binding site: CAP binding activates transcription in the presence of cAMP. E. coli catabolite activator protein
   4594..4686    -  CDS            lacI (fragment): lac repressor; lacI; The lac repressor binds to the lac operator to inhibit transcription in E. coli. This inhibition can be relieved by adding lactose or isopropyl-β-D-thiogalactopyranoside (IPTG).
   4869..5454    -  rep_origin     ori: high-copy-number ColE1/pMB1/pBR322/pUC origin of replication
   5625..6485    -  CDS            AmpR: β-lactamase; bla; confers resistance to ampicillin, carbenicillin, and related antibiotics
   6486..6590    -  promoter       AmpR promoter: bla
