[The description below was written by a language model from this plasmid's Addgene catalogue record and pLannotate feature annotations shown in this document.]
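Description:
pcDNA3.1-TISU-HA-hRLuc-V5-6xbsMS2_AC is a 6,621 nt mammalian expression plasmid. The catalogue lists its backbone as unknown, although the name and feature layout are consistent with a pcDNA3.1-type vector. It is maintained in E. coli at high copy through a ColE1/pUC-type origin and selected with ampicillin via the β-lactamase gene. An f1 origin is also present. For selection in mammalian cells, an SV40 early promoter drives a neomycin phosphotransferase gene followed by an SV40 polyadenylation signal. The short ble, lacI and lac promoter/operator hits are fragments or vector remnants rather than functional payload.

The reporter unit is driven by the CMV immediate early enhancer and promoter. It encodes human codon-optimised Renilla luciferase with an N-terminal HA epitope (annotated as a fragment of a 3xHA tag, so probably a single copy) and a C-terminal V5 tag. Downstream of the coding region there is a short segment matching β-globin 3' sequence. This is followed by six MS2 stem loops, which bind the bacteriophage MS2 coat protein, and transcripts end at the bovine growth hormone polyadenylation signal. The "TISU" in the name refers to the translation initiator of short 5' UTR, an element that directs cap-dependent initiation without ribosomal scanning. It is not annotated in the feature table, but it would be expected in the short interval between the CMV promoter and the HA tag.

The MS2 sites in the 3' UTR allow proteins fused to MS2 coat protein to be tethered to the reporter mRNA, with luciferase activity and the epitope tags reporting the outcome. The associated publication title indicates that the plasmid was used to test whether miRISC and the CCR4-NOT complex can silence mRNAs independently of 43S ribosomal scanning. The depositor sequence may be theoretical rather than fully verified.
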