Addgene plasmid #148424: pcDNA3.1-TISU-HA-hRLuc-V5-6xbsMS2_AC
Purpose: Mammalian Expression of TISU-HA-hRluc-V5-6xbsMS2
Depositing lab: Elisa Izaurralde. Depositing organization: Max Planck Institute for Developmental Biology. Publication: miRISC and the CCR4-NOT complex silence mRNA targets independently of 43S ribosomal scanning. Kuzuoglu-Ozturk D, Bhandari D, Huntzinger E, Fauser M, Helms S, Izaurralde E. EMBO J. 2016 Jun 1;35(11):1186-203. doi: 10.15252/embj.201592901. Epub 2016 Mar 23. PubMed 27009120.
Backbone
  Vector backbone: Unknown
  Vector type: Mammalian Expression
Growth in bacteria
  Bacterial resistance: Ampicillin, 100 μg/mL
  Growth temperature: 37°C
  Growth strain: DH5alpha
  Copy number: High Copy
Gene/Insert
  Gene/Insert name: TISU-HA-hRluc-V5-6xbsMS2
  Species: Other
  Cloning method: Unknown
Terms and licenses: Academic/Nonprofit Terms; Industry Terms: Not Available to Industry
Depositor comments: Plasmids from this collection were made available to the research community and donated after the lab closed. Please note that the sequence provided by the depositing laboratory may be theoretical/predicted or based on Sanger sequencing results. There may be discrepancies between sequencing results obtained by Addgene and the depositor sequence. If an Addgene verified sequence is not available, please contact before placing your order to request that our lab fully sequence the plasmid.
How to cite: pcDNA3.1-TISU-HA-hRLuc-V5-6xbsMS2_AC was a gift from Elisa Izaurralde (Addgene plasmid # 148424 ; http://n2t.net/addgene:148424 ; RRID:Addgene_148424)
